Addgene plasmid #18882: pcDNA Flag Yap1 Y357F
Depositing lab: Yosef Shaul. Publication: Yap1 phosphorylation by c-Abl is a critical step in selective activation of proapoptotic genes in response to DNA damage. Levy D, Adamovich Y, Reuven N, Shaul Y. Mol Cell. 2008 Feb 15. 29(3):350-61. 10.1016/j.molcel.2007.12.022 PubMed 18280240.
Backbone
  Vector backbone: pcDNA
  Backbone manufacturer: Invitrogen
  Backbone size w/o insert (bp): 5446
  Vector type: Mammalian Expression
  Selectable markers: Neomycin (select with G418)
Growth in bacteria
  Bacterial resistance: Ampicillin, 100 μg/mL
  Growth temperature: 37°C
  Growth strain: DH5alpha
  Copy number: High Copy
Gene/Insert
  Gene/Insert name: Yap1 Y357F (alt name: Yes-associated protein 1)
  Species: H. sapiens (human)
  Insert size (bp): 1362
  Mutation: Y357F
  Entrez Gene: YAP1 (a.k.a. COB1, YAP, YAP-1, YAP2, YAP65, YKI)
  Tag / fusion protein: Flag (N terminal on insert)
  Cloning method: Restriction Enzyme; 5′ cloning site EcoRI (not destroyed); 3′ cloning site NotI (not destroyed)
  Sequencing primers: 5′ CMV-F; 3′ SP6
Terms and licenses: Academic/Nonprofit Terms; Industry Terms: Not Available to Industry
How to cite: pcDNA Flag Yap1 Y357F was a gift from Yosef Shaul (Addgene plasmid # 18882 ; http://n2t.net/addgene:18882 ; RRID:Addgene_18882)
