[The description below was written by a language model from this plasmid's Addgene catalogue record and pLannotate feature annotations shown in this document.]
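Description:
pcDNA Flag Yap1 Y357F is a mammalian expression plasmid built on an Invitrogen pcDNA backbone, carrying human Yes-associated protein 1 (YAP1) with an N-terminal FLAG epitope and a tyrosine-to-phenylalanine substitution at residue 357. The roughly 1.36 kb coding sequence sits between EcoRI and NotI sites, downstream of the human cytomegalovirus immediate-early enhancer and promoter and upstream of the bovine growth hormone polyadenylation signal, giving strong constitutive expression in transfected mammalian cells. T7 and SP6 phage promoters flank the insert and can serve for in vitro transcription or as sequencing primer sites. The automated annotation matches the open reading frame to the chicken YAP1 Swiss-Prot entry, but this reflects a homology-based best hit; the catalogue lists the insert as human. Short hits labelled as HIV-1 LTR, ble, lacI and bom fragments are likely annotation artefacts or backbone remnants rather than functional elements.

In bacteria the plasmid replicates from a high-copy ColE1/pUC-type origin and is selected through the β-lactamase gene conferring ampicillin resistance; an f1 origin is also present and allows single-stranded DNA production. A separate cassette with the SV40 early promoter, the neomycin phosphotransferase gene and an SV40 polyadenylation signal permits G418 selection of stable mammalian cell lines. The two sequence records, one from the depositor and one from repository sequencing, differ by a single nucleotide in length and show the same feature layout with different numbering origins.

The associated publication concerns phosphorylation of Yap1 by the c-Abl tyrosine kinase in the DNA damage response and selective activation of proapoptotic genes. Replacing tyrosine with phenylalanine removes the phosphorylatable hydroxyl group, so this construct presumably serves as a non-phosphorylatable control for comparison with wild-type Yap1, with the FLAG tag enabling detection and immunoprecipitation.
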