Features (pLannotate 1.2.2; 22 found; start..end, strand, type, name):
     36..80      -  misc_feature   bom (fragment): basis of mobility region from pBR322
    235..614     +  enhancer       CMV enhancer: human cytomegalovirus immediate early enhancer
    615..818     +  promoter       CMV promoter: human cytomegalovirus (CMV) immediate early promoter
    814..847     +  LTR            5' LTR (truncated) (fragment): truncated 5' long terminal repeat (LTR) from HIV-1
    863..881     +  promoter       T7 promoter: promoter for bacteriophage T7 RNA polymerase
    950..970     +  CDS            FLAG (fragment): FLAG® epitope tag, followed by an enterokinase cleavage site
    971..2329    +  CDS            YAP1: YAP1_CHICK - Also known as YAP65. Experimental evidence at protein level: Swiss-Prot protein existence level 1. Transcriptional regulator which can act both as a coactivator and a corepressor and is the critical downstream regulatory target in the Hippo signaling pathway that plays a pivotal role in organ size control and tumor suppression by restricting proliferation and promoting apoptosis (By similarity). Plays a key role in tissue tension and 3D tissue shape by regulating cortical actomyosin network formation (By similarity). From Gallus gallus (Chicken).
   2367..2385    -  promoter       SP6 promoter: promoter for bacteriophage SP6 RNA polymerase
   2411..2635    +  polyA_signal   bGH poly(A) signal: bovine growth hormone polyadenylation signal
   2639..2660    +  promoter       SV40 promoter (fragment): SV40 enhancer and early promoter
   2681..3109    +  rep_origin     f1 ori (sequence partly withheld): f1 bacteriophage origin of replication; arrow indicates direction of (+) strand synthesis
   3123..3453    +  promoter       SV40 promoter: SV40 enhancer and early promoter
   3520..4311    +  CDS            neo: KKA2_KLEPN - Also known as kan, nptII. Experimental evidence at protein level: Swiss-Prot protein existence level 1. Resistance to kanamycin, neomycin, paromomycin, ribostamycin, butirosin and gentamicin B. From Klebsiella pneumoniae.
   4335..4493    +  CDS            ble (fragment): BLE_KLEPN - Experimental evidence at protein level: Swiss-Prot protein existence level 1. Binding protein with a strong affinity to the bleomycin family of antibiotics. Binds to CL990; an antimitotic-antibiotic compound. From Klebsiella pneumoniae.
   4488..4609    +  polyA_signal   SV40 poly(A) signal: SV40 polyadenylation signal
   4682..4698    -  protein_bind   lac operator: The lac repressor binds to the lac operator to inhibit transcription in E. coli. This inhibition can be relieved by adding lactose or isopropyl-β-D-thiogalactopyranoside (IPTG). lac repressor encoded by lacI
   4706..4736    -  promoter       lac promoter: promoter for the E. coli lac operon
   4751..4772    -  protein_bind   CAP binding site: CAP binding activates transcription in the presence of cAMP. E. coli catabolite activator protein
   4785..4877    -  CDS            lacI (fragment): lac repressor; lacI; The lac repressor binds to the lac operator to inhibit transcription in E. coli. This inhibition can be relieved by adding lactose or isopropyl-β-D-thiogalactopyranoside (IPTG).
   5060..5648    -  rep_origin     ori: high-copy-number ColE1/pMB1/pBR322/pUC origin of replication
   5819..6679    -  CDS            AmpR: β-lactamase; bla; confers resistance to ampicillin, carbenicillin, and related antibiotics
   6680..6784    -  promoter       AmpR promoter: bla
>Addgene plasmid #18882 | pcDNA Flag Yap1 Y357F | depositor full sequence | sequence record 8880 | Author sequence
GACGGATCGGGAGATCTCCCGATCCCCTATGGTCGACTCTCAGTACAATCTGCTCTGATGCCGCATAGTT
AAGCCAGTATCTGCTCCCTGCTTGTGTGTTGGAGGTCGCTGAGTAGTGCGCGAGCAAAATTTAAGCTACA
ACAAGGCAAGGCTTGACCGACAATTGCATGAAGAATCTGCTTAGGGTTAGGCGTTTTGCGCTGCTTCGCG
ATGTACGGGCCAGATATACGCGTTGACATTGATTATTGACTAGTTATTAATAGTAATCAATTACGGGGTC
ATTAGTTCATAGCCCATATATGGAGTTCCGCGTTACATAACTTACGGTAAATGGCCCGCCTGGCTGACCG
CCCAACGACCCCCGCCCATTGACGTCAATAATGACGTATGTTCCCATAGTAACGCCAATAGGGACTTTCC
ATTGACGTCAATGGGTGGACTATTTACGGTAAACTGCCCACTTGGCAGTACATCAAGTGTATCATATGCC
AAGTACGCCCCCTATTGACGTCAATGACGGTAAATGGCCCGCCTGGCATTATGCCCAGTACATGACCTTA
TGGGACTTTCCTACTTGGCAGTACATCTACGTATTAGTCATCGCTATTACCATGGTGATGCGGTTTTGGC
AGTACATCAATGGGCGTGGATAGCGGTTTGACTCACGGGGATTTCCAAGTCTCCACCCCATTGACGTCAA
TGGGAGTTTGTTTTGGCACCAAAATCAACGGGACTTTCCAAAATGTCGTAACAACTCCGCCCCATTGACG
CAAATGGGCGGTAGGCGTGTACGGTGGGAGGTCTATATAAGCAGAGCTCTCTGGCTAACTAGAGAACCCA
CTGCTTACTGGCTTATCGAAATTAATACGACTCACTATAGGGAGACCCAAGCTTGGTACCGAGCTCGGAT
CCACTAGTAACGGCCGCCAGTGTGCTGGAATTCATGGACTACAAGGACGACGATGACAAGGATCCCGGGC
AGCAGCCGCCGCCTCAACCGGCCCCCCAGGGCCAAGGGCAGCCGCCTTCGCAGCCCCCGCAGGGGCAGGG
CCCGCCGTCCGGACCCGGGCAACCGGCACCCGCGGCGACCCAGGCGGCGCCGCAGGCACCCCCCGCCGGG
CATCAGATCGTGCACGTCCGCGGGGACTCGGAGACCGACCTGGAGGCGCTCTTCAACGCCGTCATGAACC
CCAAGACGGCCAACGTGCCCCAGACCGTGCCCATGAGGCTCCGGAAGCTGCCCGACTCCTTCTTCAAGCC
GCCGGAGCCCAAATCCCACTCCCGACAGGCCAGTACTGATGCAGGCACTGCAGGAGCCCTGACTCCACAG
CATGTTCGAGCTCATTCCTCTCCAGCTTCTCTGCAGTTGGGAGCTGTTTCTCCTGGGACACTGACCCCCA
CTGGAGTAGTCTCTGGCCCAGCAGCTACACCCACAGCTCAGCATCTTCGACAGTCTTCTTTTGAGATACC
TGATGATGTACCTCTGCCAGCAGGTTGGGAGATGGCAAAGACATCTTCTGGTCAGAGATACTTCTTAAAT
CACATCGATCAGACAACAACATGGCAGGACCCCAGGAAGGCCATGCTGTCCCAGATGAACGTCACAGCCC
CCACCAGTCCACCAGTGCAGCAGAATATGATGAACTCGGCTTCAGCCATGAACCAGAGAATCAGTCAGAG
TGCTCCAGTGAAACAGCCACCACCCCTGGCTCCCCAGAGCCCACAGGGAGGCGTCATGGGTGGCAGCAAC
TCCAACCAGCAGCAACAGATGCGACTGCAGCAACTGCAGATGGAGAAGGAGAGGCTGCGGCTGAAACAGC
AAGAACTGCTTCGGCAGGTGAGGCCACAGGAGTTAGCCCTGCGTAGCCAGTTACCAACACTGGAGCAGGA
TGGTGGGACTCAAAATCCAGTGTCTTCTCCCGGGATGTCTCAGGAATTGAGAACAATGACGACCAATAGC
TCAGATCCTTTCCTTAACAGTGGCACCTATCACTCTCGAGATGAGAGTACAGACAGTGGACTAAGCATGA
GCAGCTTCAGTGTCCCTCGAACCCCAGATGACTTCCTGAACAGTGTGGATGAGATGGATACAGGTGATAC
TATCAACCAAAGCACCCTGCCCTCACAGCAGAACCGTTTCCCAGACTACCTTGAAGCCATTCCTGGGACA
AATGTGGACCTTGGAACACTGGAAGGAGATGGAATGAACATAGAAGGAGAGGAGCTGATGCCAAGTCTGC
AGGAAGCTTTGAGTTCTGACATCCTTAATGACATGGAGTCTGTTTTGGCTGCCACCAAGCTAGATAAAGA
AAGCTTTCTTACATGGTTATAGGCGGCCGCTCGAGCATGCATCTAGAGGGCCCTATTCTATAGTGTCACC
TAAATGCTAGAGCTCGCTGATCAGCCTCGACTGTGCCTTCTAGTTGCCAGCCATCTGTTGTTTGCCCCTC
CCCCGTGCCTTCCTTGACCCTGGAAGGTGCCACTCCCACTGTCCTTTCCTAATAAAATGAGGAAATTGCA
TCGCATTGTCTGAGTAGGTGTCATTCTATTCTGGGGGGTGGGGTGGGGCAGGACAGCAAGGGGGAGGATT
GGGAAGACAATAGCAGGCATGCTGGGGATGCGGTGGGCTCTATGGCTTCTGAGGCGGAAAGAACCAGCTG
GGGCTCTAGGGGGTATCCCC
[124 nt withheld, positions 2681-2804]
C
[32 nt withheld, positions 2806-2837]
CA
[57 nt withheld, positions 2840-2896]
A
[49 nt withheld, positions 2898-2946]
CCTTTGACGTTGGAGTCCACGTTCTTT
[37 nt withheld, positions 2974-3010]
ACCCTATCTCGGTCTATTCTTTTGATTTATAAGGGATTTTGGGGATTTCGGCCTATTGGTTAAAAAATGA
GCTGATTTAACAAAAATTTAACGCGAATTAATTCTGTGGAATGTGTGTCAGTTAGGGTGTGGAAAGTCCC
CAGGCTCCCCAGGCAGGCAGAAGTATGCAAAGCATGCATCTCAATTAGTCAGCAACCAGGTGTGGAAAGT
CCCCAGGCTCCCCAGCAGGCAGAAGTATGCAAAGCATGCATCTCAATTAGTCAGCAACCATAGTCCCGCC
CCTAACTCCGCCCATCCCGCCCCTAACTCCGCCCAGTTCCGCCCATTCTCCGCCCCATGGCTGACTAATT
TTTTTTATTTATGCAGAGGCCGAGGCCGCCTCTGCCTCTGAGCTATTCCAGAAGTAGTGAGGAGGCTTTT
TTGGAGGCCTAGGCTTTTGCAAAAAGCTCCCGGGAGCTTGTATATCCATTTTCGGATCTGATCAAGAGAC
AGGATGAGGATCGTTTCGCATGATTGAACAAGATGGATTGCACGCAGGTTCTCCGGCCGCTTGGGTGGAG
AGGCTATTCGGCTATGACTGGGCACAACAGACAATCGGCTGCTCTGATGCCGCCGTGTTCCGGCTGTCAG
CGCAGGGGCGCCCGGTTCTTTTTGTCAAGACCGACCTGTCCGGTGCCCTGAATGAACTGCAGGACGAGGC
AGCGCGGCTATCGTGGCTGGCCACGACGGGCGTTCCTTGCGCAGCTGTGCTCGACGTTGTCACTGAAGCG
GGAAGGGACTGGCTGCTATTGGGCGAAGTGCCGGGGCAGGATCTCCTGTCATCTCACCTTGCTCCTGCCG
AGAAAGTATCCATCATGGCTGATGCAATGCGGCGGCTGCATACGCTTGATCCGGCTACCTGCCCATTCGA
CCACCAAGCGAAACATCGCATCGAGCGAGCACGTACTCGGATGGAAGCCGGTCTTGTCGATCAGGATGAT
CTGGACGAAGAGCATCAGGGGCTCGCGCCAGCCGAACTGTTCGCCAGGCTCAAGGCGCGCATGCCCGACG
GCGAGGATCTCGTCGTGACCCATGGCGATGCCTGCTTGCCGAATATCATGGTGGAAAATGGCCGCTTTTC
TGGATTCATCGACTGTGGCCGGCTGGGTGTGGCGGACCGCTATCAGGACATAGCGTTGGCTACCCGTGAT
ATTGCTGAAGAGCTTGGCGGCGAATGGGCTGACCGCTTCCTCGTGCTTTACGGTATCGCCGCTCCCGATT
CGCAGCGCATCGCCTTCTATCGCCTTCTTGACGAGTTCTTCTGAGCGGGACTCTGGGGTTCGAAATGACC
GACCAAGCGACGCCCAACCTGCCATCACGAGATTTCGATTCCACCGCCGCCTTCTATGAAAGGTTGGGCT
TCGGAATCGTTTTCCGGGACGCCGGCTGGATGATCCTCCAGCGCGGGGATCTCATGCTGGAGTTCTTCGC
CCACCCCAACTTGTTTATTGCAGCTTATAATGGTTACAAATAAAGCAATAGCATCACAAATTTCACAAAT
AAAGCATTTTTTTCACTGCATTCTAGTTGTGGTTTGTCCAAACTCATCAATGTATCTTATCATGTCTGTA
TACCGTCGACCTCTAGCTAGAGCTTGGCGTAATCATGGTCATAGCTGTTTCCTGTGTGAAATTGTTATCC
GCTCACAATTCCACACAACATACGAGCCGGAAGCATAAAGTGTAAAGCCTGGGGTGCCTAATGAGTGAGC
TAACTCACATTAATTGCGTTGCGCTCACTGCCCGCTTTCCAGTCGGGAAACCTGTCGTGCCAGCTGCATT
AATGAATCGGCCAACGCGCGGGGAGAGGCGGTTTGCGTATTGGGCGCTCTTCCGCTTCCTCGCTCACTGA
CTCGCTGCGCTCGGTCGTTCGGCTGCGGCGAGCGGTATCAGCTCACTCAAAGGCGGTAATACGGTTATCC
ACAGAATCAGGGGATAACGCAGGAAAGAACATGTGAGCAAAAGGCCAGCAAAAGGCCAGGAACCGTAAAA
AGGCCGCGTTGCTGGCGTTTTTCCATAGGCTCCGCCCCCCTGACGAGCATCACAAAAATCGACGCTCAAG
TCAGAGGTGGCGAAACCCGACAGGACTATAAAGATACCAGGCGTTTCCCCCTGGAAGCTCCCTCGTGCGC
TCTCCTGTTCCGACCCTGCCGCTTACCGGATACCTGTCCGCCTTTCTCCCTTCGGGAAGCGTGGCGCTTT
CTCAATGCTCACGCTGTAGGTATCTCAGTTCGGTGTAGGTCGTTCGCTCCAAGCTGGGCTGTGTGCACGA
ACCCCCCGTTCAGCCCGACCGCTGCGCCTTATCCGGTAACTATCGTCTTGAGTCCAACCCGGTAAGACAC
GACTTATCGCCACTGGCAGCAGCCACTGGTAACAGGATTAGCAGAGCGAGGTATGTAGGCGGTGCTACAG
AGTTCTTGAAGTGGTGGCCTAACTACGGCTACACTAGAAGGACAGTATTTGGTATCTGCGCTCTGCTGAA
GCCAGTTACCTTCGGAAAAAGAGTTGGTAGCTCTTGATCCGGCAAACAAACCACCGCTGGTAGCGGTGGT
TTTTTTGTTTGCAAGCAGCAGATTACGCGCAGAAAAAAAGGATCTCAAGAAGATCCTTTGATCTTTTCTA
CGGGGTCTGACGCTCAGTGGAACGAAAACTCACGTTAAGGGATTTTGGTCATGAGATTATCAAAAAGGAT
CTTCACCTAGATCCTTTTAAATTAAAAATGAAGTTTTAAATCAATCTAAAGTATATATGAGTAAACTTGG
TCTGACAGTTACCAATGCTTAATCAGTGAGGCACCTATCTCAGCGATCTGTCTATTTCGTTCATCCATAG
TTGCCTGACTCCCCGTCGTGTAGATAACTACGATACGGGAGGGCTTACCATCTGGCCCCAGTGCTGCAAT
GATACCGCGAGACCCACGCTCACCGGCTCCAGATTTATCAGCAATAAACCAGCCAGCCGGAAGGGCCGAG
CGCAGAAGTGGTCCTGCAACTTTATCCGCCTCCATCCAGTCTATTAATTGTTGCCGGGAAGCTAGAGTAA
GTAGTTCGCCAGTTAATAGTTTGCGCAACGTTGTTGCCATTGCTACAGGCATCGTGGTGTCACGCTCGTC
GTTTGGTATGGCTTCATTCAGCTCCGGTTCCCAACGATCAAGGCGAGTTACATGATCCCCCATGTTGTGC
AAAAAAGCGGTTAGCTCCTTCGGTCCTCCGATCGTTGTCAGAAGTAAGTTGGCCGCAGTGTTATCACTCA
TGGTTATGGCAGCACTGCATAATTCTCTTACTGTCATGCCATCCGTAAGATGCTTTTCTGTGACTGGTGA
GTACTCAACCAAGTCATTCTGAGAATAGTGTATGCGGCGACCGAGTTGCTCTTGCCCGGCGTCAATACGG
GATAATACCGCGCCACATAGCAGAACTTTAAAAGTGCTCATCATTGGAAAACGTTCTTCGGGGCGAAAAC
TCTCAAGGATCTTACCGCTGTTGAGATCCAGTTCGATGTAACCCACTCGTGCACCCAACTGATCTTCAGC
ATCTTTTACTTTCACCAGCGTTTCTGGGTGAGCAAAAACAGGAAGGCAAAATGCCGCAAAAAAGGGAATA
AGGGCGACACGGAAATGTTGAATACTCATACTCTTCCTTTTTCAATATTATTGAAGCATTTATCAGGGTT
ATTGTCTCATGAGCGGATACATATTTGAATGTATTTAGAAAAATAAACAAATAGGGGTTCCGCGCACATT
TCCCCGAAAAGTGCCACCTGACGTC
