Features (pLannotate 1.2.2; 22 found; start..end, strand, type, name):
      1..380     +  enhancer       CMV enhancer: human cytomegalovirus immediate early enhancer
    381..584     +  promoter       CMV promoter: human cytomegalovirus (CMV) immediate early promoter
    580..613     +  LTR            5' LTR (truncated) (fragment): truncated 5' long terminal repeat (LTR) from HIV-1
    629..647     +  promoter       T7 promoter: promoter for bacteriophage T7 RNA polymerase
    716..736     +  CDS            FLAG (fragment): FLAG® epitope tag, followed by an enterokinase cleavage site
    737..2095    +  CDS            YAP1: YAP1_CHICK - Also known as YAP65. Experimental evidence at protein level: Swiss-Prot protein existence level 1. Transcriptional regulator which can act both as a coactivator and a corepressor and is the critical downstream regulatory target in the Hippo signaling pathway that plays a pivotal role in organ size control and tumor suppression by restricting proliferation and promoting apoptosis (By similarity). Plays a key role in tissue tension and 3D tissue shape by regulating cortical actomyosin network formation (By similarity). From Gallus gallus (Chicken).
   2133..2151    -  promoter       SP6 promoter: promoter for bacteriophage SP6 RNA polymerase
   2177..2401    +  polyA_signal   bGH poly(A) signal: bovine growth hormone polyadenylation signal
   2405..2426    +  promoter       SV40 promoter (fragment): SV40 enhancer and early promoter
   2447..2875    +  rep_origin     f1 ori (sequence partly withheld): f1 bacteriophage origin of replication; arrow indicates direction of (+) strand synthesis
   2889..3218    +  promoter       SV40 promoter: SV40 enhancer and early promoter
   3285..4076    +  CDS            neo: KKA2_KLEPN - Also known as kan, nptII. Experimental evidence at protein level: Swiss-Prot protein existence level 1. Resistance to kanamycin, neomycin, paromomycin, ribostamycin, butirosin and gentamicin B. From Klebsiella pneumoniae.
   4100..4258    +  CDS            ble (fragment): BLE_KLEPN - Experimental evidence at protein level: Swiss-Prot protein existence level 1. Binding protein with a strong affinity to the bleomycin family of antibiotics. Binds to CL990; an antimitotic-antibiotic compound. From Klebsiella pneumoniae.
   4253..4374    +  polyA_signal   SV40 poly(A) signal: SV40 polyadenylation signal
   4447..4463    -  protein_bind   lac operator: The lac repressor binds to the lac operator to inhibit transcription in E. coli. This inhibition can be relieved by adding lactose or isopropyl-β-D-thiogalactopyranoside (IPTG). lac repressor encoded by lacI
   4471..4501    -  promoter       lac promoter: promoter for the E. coli lac operon
   4516..4537    -  protein_bind   CAP binding site: CAP binding activates transcription in the presence of cAMP. E. coli catabolite activator protein
   4550..4642    -  CDS            lacI (fragment): lac repressor; lacI; The lac repressor binds to the lac operator to inhibit transcription in E. coli. This inhibition can be relieved by adding lactose or isopropyl-β-D-thiogalactopyranoside (IPTG).
   4825..5413    -  rep_origin     ori: high-copy-number ColE1/pMB1/pBR322/pUC origin of replication
   5584..6444    -  CDS            AmpR: β-lactamase; bla; confers resistance to ampicillin, carbenicillin, and related antibiotics
   6445..6549    -  promoter       AmpR promoter: bla
   6608..6660    -  misc_feature   bom (fragment): basis of mobility region from pBR322
>Addgene plasmid #18882 | pcDNA Flag Yap1 Y357F | addgene full sequence | sequence record 345625 | Addgene NGS Result
GACATTGATTATTGACTAGTTATTAATAGTAATCAATTACGGGGTCATTAGTTCATAGCCCATATATGGA
GTTCCGCGTTACATAACTTACGGTAAATGGCCCGCCTGGCTGACCGCCCAACGACCCCCGCCCATTGACG
TCAATAATGACGTATGTTCCCATAGTAACGCCAATAGGGACTTTCCATTGACGTCAATGGGTGGAGTATT
TACGGTAAACTGCCCACTTGGCAGTACATCAAGTGTATCATATGCCAAGTACGCCCCCTATTGACGTCAA
TGACGGTAAATGGCCCGCCTGGCATTATGCCCAGTACATGACCTTATGGGACTTTCCTACTTGGCAGTAC
ATCTACGTATTAGTCATCGCTATTACCATGGTGATGCGGTTTTGGCAGTACATCAATGGGCGTGGATAGC
GGTTTGACTCACGGGGATTTCCAAGTCTCCACCCCATTGACGTCAATGGGAGTTTGTTTTGGCACCAAAA
TCAACGGGACTTTCCAAAATGTCGTAACAACTCCGCCCCATTGACGCAAATGGGCGGTAGGCGTGTACGG
TGGGAGGTCTATATAAGCAGAGCTCTCTGGCTAACTAGAGAACCCACTGCTTACTGGCTTATCGAAATTA
ATACGACTCACTATAGGGAGACCCAAGCTTGGTACCGAGCTCGGATCCACTAGTAACGGCCGCCAGTGTG
CTGGAATTCATGGACTACAAGGACGACGATGACAAGGATCCCGGGCAGCAGCCGCCGCCTCAACCGGCCC
CCCAGGGCCAAGGGCAGCCGCCTTCGCAGCCCCCGCAGGGGCAGGGCCCGCCGTCCGGACCCGGGCAACC
GGCACCCGCGGCGACCCAGGCGGCGCCGCAGGCACCCCCCGCCGGGCATCAGATCGTGCACGTCCGCGGG
GACTCGGAGACCGACCTGGAGGCGCTCTTCAACGCCGTCATGAACCCCAAGACGGCCAACGTGCCCCAGA
CCGTGCCCATGAGGCTCCGGAAGCTGCCCGACTCCTTCTTCAAGCCGCCGGAGCCCAAATCCCACTCCCG
ACAGGCCAGTACTGATGCAGGCACTGCAGGAGCCCTGACTCCACAGCATGTTCGAGCTCATTCCTCTCCA
GCTTCTCTGCAGTTGGGAGCTGTTTCTCCTGGGACACTGACCCCCACTGGAGTAGTCTCTGGCCCAGCAG
CTACACCCACAGCTCAGCATCTTCGACAGTCTTCTTTTGAGATACCTGATGATGTACCTCTGCCAGCAGG
TTGGGAGATGGCAAAGACATCTTCTGGTCAGAGATACTTCTTAAATCACATCGATCAGACAACAACATGG
CAGGACCCCAGGAAGGCCATGCTGTCCCAGATGAACGTCACAGCCCCCACCAGTCCACCAGTGCAGCAGA
ATATGATGAACTCGGCTTCAGCCATGAACCAGAGAATCAGTCAGAGTGCTCCAGTGAAACAGCCACCACC
CCTGGCTCCCCAGAGCCCACAGGGAGGCGTCATGGGTGGCAGCAACTCCAACCAGCAGCAACAGATGCGA
CTGCAGCAACTGCAGATGGAGAAGGAGAGGCTGCGGCTGAAACAGCAAGAACTGCTTCGGCAGGTGAGGC
CACAGGAGTTAGCCCTGCGTAGCCAGTTACCAACACTGGAGCAGGATGGTGGGACTCAAAATCCAGTGTC
TTCTCCCGGGATGTCTCAGGAATTGAGAACAATGACGACCAATAGCTCAGATCCTTTCCTTAACAGTGGC
ACCTATCACTCTCGAGATGAGAGTACAGACAGTGGACTAAGCATGAGCAGCTTCAGTGTCCCTCGAACCC
CAGATGACTTCCTGAACAGTGTGGATGAGATGGATACAGGTGATACTATCAACCAAAGCACCCTGCCCTC
ACAGCAGAACCGTTTCCCAGACTACCTTGAAGCCATTCCTGGGACAAATGTGGACCTTGGAACACTGGAA
GGAGATGGAATGAACATAGAAGGAGAGGAGCTGATGCCAAGTCTGCAGGAAGCTTTGAGTTCTGACATCC
TTAATGACATGGAGTCTGTTTTGGCTGCCACCAAGCTAGATAAAGAAAGCTTTCTTACATGGTTATAGGC
GGCCGCTCGAGCATGCATCTAGAGGGCCCTATTCTATAGTGTCACCTAAATGCTAGAGCTCGCTGATCAG
CCTCGACTGTGCCTTCTAGTTGCCAGCCATCTGTTGTTTGCCCCTCCCCCGTGCCTTCCTTGACCCTGGA
AGGTGCCACTCCCACTGTCCTTTCCTAATAAAATGAGGAAATTGCATCGCATTGTCTGAGTAGGTGTCAT
TCTATTCTGGGGGGTGGGGTGGGGCAGGACAGCAAGGGGGAGGATTGGGAAGACAATAGCAGGCATGCTG
GGGATGCGGTGGGCTCTATGGCTTCTGAGGCGGAAAGAACCAGCTGGGGCTCTAGGGGGTATCCCC
[124 nt withheld, positions 2447-2570]
C
[91 nt withheld, positions 2572-2662]
A
[49 nt withheld, positions 2664-2712]
CCTTTGACGTTGGAGTCCACGTTCTTT
[37 nt withheld, positions 2740-2776]
ACCCTATCTCGGTCTATTCTTTTGATTTATAAGGGATTTTGCCGATTTCGGCCTATTGGTTAAAAAATGA
GCTGATTTAACAAAAATTTAACGCGAATTAATTCTGTGGAATGTGTGTCAGTTAGGGTGTGGAAAGTCCC
CAGGCTCCCCAGCAGGCAGAAGTATGCAAAGCATGCATCTCAATTAGTCAGCAACCAGGTGTGGAAAGTC
CCCAGGCTCCCCAGCAGGCAGAAGTATGCAAAGCATGCATCTCAATTAGTCAGCAACCATAGTCCCGCCC
CTAACTCCGCCCATCCCGCCCCTAACTCCGCCCAGTTCCGCCCATTCTCCGCCCCATGGCTGACTAATTT
TTTTTATTTATGCAGAGGCCGAGGCCGCCTCTGCCTCTGAGCTATTCCAGAAGTAGTGAGGAGGCTTTTT
TGGAGGCCTAGGCTTTTGCAAAAAGCTCCCGGGAGCTTGTATATCCATTTTCGGATCTGATCAAGAGACA
GGATGAGGATCGTTTCGCATGATTGAACAAGATGGATTGCACGCAGGTTCTCCGGCCGCTTGGGTGGAGA
GGCTATTCGGCTATGACTGGGCACAACAGACAATCGGCTGCTCTGATGCCGCCGTGTTCCGGCTGTCAGC
GCAGGGGCGCCCGGTTCTTTTTGTCAAGACCGACCTGTCCGGTGCCCTGAATGAACTGCAGGACGAGGCA
GCGCGGCTATCGTGGCTGGCCACGACGGGCGTTCCTTGCGCAGCTGTGCTCGACGTTGTCACTGAAGCGG
GAAGGGACTGGCTGCTATTGGGCGAAGTGCCGGGGCAGGATCTCCTGTCATCTCACCTTGCTCCTGCCGA
GAAAGTATCCATCATGGCTGATGCAATGCGGCGGCTGCATACGCTTGATCCGGCTACCTGCCCATTCGAC
CACCAAGCGAAACATCGCATCGAGCGAGCACGTACTCGGATGGAAGCCGGTCTTGTCGATCAGGATGATC
TGGACGAAGAGCATCAGGGGCTCGCGCCAGCCGAACTGTTCGCCAGGCTCAAGGCGCGCATGCCCGACGG
CGAGGATCTCGTCGTGACCCATGGCGATGCCTGCTTGCCGAATATCATGGTGGAAAATGGCCGCTTTTCT
GGATTCATCGACTGTGGCCGGCTGGGTGTGGCGGACCGCTATCAGGACATAGCGTTGGCTACCCGTGATA
TTGCTGAAGAGCTTGGCGGCGAATGGGCTGACCGCTTCCTCGTGCTTTACGGTATCGCCGCTCCCGATTC
GCAGCGCATCGCCTTCTATCGCCTTCTTGACGAGTTCTTCTGAGCGGGACTCTGGGGTTCGAAATGACCG
ACCAAGCGACGCCCAACCTGCCATCACGAGATTTCGATTCCACCGCCGCCTTCTATGAAAGGTTGGGCTT
CGGAATCGTTTTCCGGGACGCCGGCTGGATGATCCTCCAGCGCGGGGATCTCATGCTGGAGTTCTTCGCC
CACCCCAACTTGTTTATTGCAGCTTATAATGGTTACAAATAAAGCAATAGCATCACAAATTTCACAAATA
AAGCATTTTTTTCACTGCATTCTAGTTGTGGTTTGTCCAAACTCATCAATGTATCTTATCATGTCTGTAT
ACCGTCGACCTCTAGCTAGAGCTTGGCGTAATCATGGTCATAGCTGTTTCCTGTGTGAAATTGTTATCCG
CTCACAATTCCACACAACATACGAGCCGGAAGCATAAAGTGTAAAGCCTGGGGTGCCTAATGAGTGAGCT
AACTCACATTAATTGCGTTGCGCTCACTGCCCGCTTTCCAGTCGGGAAACCTGTCGTGCCAGCTGCATTA
ATGAATCGGCCAACGCGCGGGGAGAGGCGGTTTGCGTATTGGGCGCTCTTCCGCTTCCTCGCTCACTGAC
TCGCTGCGCTCGGTCGTTCGGCTGCGGCGAGCGGTATCAGCTCACTCAAAGGCGGTAATACGGTTATCCA
CAGAATCAGGGGATAACGCAGGAAAGAACATGTGAGCAAAAGGCCAGCAAAAGGCCAGGAACCGTAAAAA
GGCCGCGTTGCTGGCGTTTTTCCATAGGCTCCGCCCCCCTGACGAGCATCACAAAAATCGACGCTCAAGT
CAGAGGTGGCGAAACCCGACAGGACTATAAAGATACCAGGCGTTTCCCCCTGGAAGCTCCCTCGTGCGCT
CTCCTGTTCCGACCCTGCCGCTTACCGGATACCTGTCCGCCTTTCTCCCTTCGGGAAGCGTGGCGCTTTC
TCATAGCTCACGCTGTAGGTATCTCAGTTCGGTGTAGGTCGTTCGCTCCAAGCTGGGCTGTGTGCACGAA
CCCCCCGTTCAGCCCGACCGCTGCGCCTTATCCGGTAACTATCGTCTTGAGTCCAACCCGGTAAGACACG
ACTTATCGCCACTGGCAGCAGCCACTGGTAACAGGATTAGCAGAGCGAGGTATGTAGGCGGTGCTACAGA
GTTCTTGAAGTGGTGGCCTAACTACGGCTACACTAGAAGAACAGTATTTGGTATCTGCGCTCTGCTGAAG
CCAGTTACCTTCGGAAAAAGAGTTGGTAGCTCTTGATCCGGCAAACAAACCACCGCTGGTAGCGGTGGTT
TTTTTGTTTGCAAGCAGCAGATTACGCGCAGAAAAAAAGGATCTCAAGAAGATCCTTTGATCTTTTCTAC
GGGGTCTGACGCTCAGTGGAACGAAAACTCACGTTAAGGGATTTTGGTCATGAGATTATCAAAAAGGATC
TTCACCTAGATCCTTTTAAATTAAAAATGAAGTTTTAAATCAATCTAAAGTATATATGAGTAAACTTGGT
CTGACAGTTACCAATGCTTAATCAGTGAGGCACCTATCTCAGCGATCTGTCTATTTCGTTCATCCATAGT
TGCCTGACTCCCCGTCGTGTAGATAACTACGATACGGGAGGGCTTACCATCTGGCCCCAGTGCTGCAATG
ATACCGCGAGACCCACGCTCACCGGCTCCAGATTTATCAGCAATAAACCAGCCAGCCGGAAGGGCCGAGC
GCAGAAGTGGTCCTGCAACTTTATCCGCCTCCATCCAGTCTATTAATTGTTGCCGGGAAGCTAGAGTAAG
TAGTTCGCCAGTTAATAGTTTGCGCAACGTTGTTGCCATTGCTACAGGCATCGTGGTGTCACGCTCGTCG
TTTGGTATGGCTTCATTCAGCTCCGGTTCCCAACGATCAAGGCGAGTTACATGATCCCCCATGTTGTGCA
AAAAAGCGGTTAGCTCCTTCGGTCCTCCGATCGTTGTCAGAAGTAAGTTGGCCGCAGTGTTATCACTCAT
GGTTATGGCAGCACTGCATAATTCTCTTACTGTCATGCCATCCGTAAGATGCTTTTCTGTGACTGGTGAG
TACTCAACCAAGTCATTCTGAGAATAGTGTATGCGGCGACCGAGTTGCTCTTGCCCGGCGTCAATACGGG
ATAATACCGCGCCACATAGCAGAACTTTAAAAGTGCTCATCATTGGAAAACGTTCTTCGGGGCGAAAACT
CTCAAGGATCTTACCGCTGTTGAGATCCAGTTCGATGTAACCCACTCGTGCACCCAACTGATCTTCAGCA
TCTTTTACTTTCACCAGCGTTTCTGGGTGAGCAAAAACAGGAAGGCAAAATGCCGCAAAAAAGGGAATAA
GGGCGACACGGAAATGTTGAATACTCATACTCTTCCTTTTTCAATATTATTGAAGCATTTATCAGGGTTA
TTGTCTCATGAGCGGATACATATTTGAATGTATTTAGAAAAATAAACAAATAGGGGTTCCGCGCACATTT
CCCCGAAAAGTGCCACCTGACGTCGACGGATCGGGAGATCTCCCGATCCCCTATGGTGCACTCTCAGTAC
AATCTGCTCTGATGCCGCATAGTTAAGCCAGTATCTGCTCCCTGCTTGTGTGTTGGAGGTCGCTGAGTAG
TGCGCGAGCAAAATTTAAGCTACAACAAGGCAAGGCTTGACCGACAATTGCATGAAGAATCTGCTTAGGG
TTAGGCGTTTTGCGCTGCTTCGCGATGTACGGGCCAGATATACGCGTT
