>Addgene plasmid #18882 | pcDNA Flag Yap1 Y357F | addgene partial sequence | sequence record 24795 | 18882 with CMV-F
CTTCTGGCTACTAGAGAACCCACTGCTTACTGGCTTATCGAAATTAATACGACTCACTATAGGGAGACCC
AAGCTTGGTACCGAGCTCGGATCCACTAGTAACGGCCGCCAGTGTGCTGGAATTCATGGACTACAAGGAC
GACGATGACAAGGATCCCGGGCAGCAGCCGCCGCCTCAACCGGCCCCCCAGGGCCAAGGGCAGCCGCCTT
CGCAGCCCCCGCAGGGGCAGGGCCCGCCGTCCGGACCCGGGCAACCGGCACCCGCGGCGACCCAGGCGGC
GCCGCAGGCACCCCCCGCCGGGCATCAGATCGTGCACGTCCGCGGGGACTCGGAGACCGACCTGGAGGCG
CTCTTCAACGCCGTCATGAACCCCAAGACGGCCAACGTGCCCCAGACCGTGCCCATGAGGCTCCGGAAGC
TGCCCGACTCCTTCTTCAAGCCGCCGGAGCCCAAATCCCACTCCCGACAGGCCAGTACTGATGCAGGCAC
TGCAGGAGCCCTGACTCCACAGCATGTTCGAGCTCATTCCTCTCCAGCTTCTCTGCAGTTGGGAGCTGTT
TCTCCTGGGACACTGACCCCCACTGGAGTAGTCTCTGGCCCAGCAGCTACACCCACAGCTCAGCATCTTC
GACAGTCTTCTTTTGAGATACCTGATGATGTACCTCTGCCAGCAGGTTGGGAGATGGCAAAGACATCTTC
TGGTCAGAGATACTTCTTAAATCACATCGATCAGACAACAACATGGCAGGACCCCAGGAAGGCCATGCTG
TCCCAGATGAACGTCACAGCCCCCACCAGTCCACCAGTGCAGCAGAATATGATGAACTCGGCTTCAGCCA
TGAACCAGAGAATCAGTCAGAGTGCTCCAGTGAAACAGC
