>Addgene plasmid #18882 | pcDNA Flag Yap1 Y357F | addgene partial sequence | sequence record 24796 | 18882 sequence with SP6
GCNCGAGCGGCCGCCTATACCATGTAAGAAAGCTTTCTTTATCTAGCTTGGTGGCAGCCAAAACAGACTC
CATGTCATTAAGGATGTCAGAACTCAAAGCTTCCTGCAGACTTGGCATCAGCTCCTCTCCTTCTATGTTC
ATTCCATCTCCTTCCAGTGTTCCAAGGTCCACATTTGTCCCAGGAATGGCTTCAAGGTAGTCTGGGAAAC
GGTTCTGCTGTGAGGGCAGGGTGCTTTGGTTGATAGTATCACCTGTATCCATCTCATCCACACTGTTCAG
GAAGTCATCTGGGGTTCGAGGGACACTGAAGCTGCTCATGCTTAGTCCACTGTCTGTACTCTCATCTCGA
GAGTGATAGGTGCCACTGTTAAGGAAAGGATCTGAGCTATTGGTCGTCATTGTTCTCAATTCCTGAGACA
TCCCGGGAGAAGACACTGGATTTTGAGTCCCACCATCCTGCTCCAGTGTTGGTAACTGGCTACGCAGGGC
TAACTCCTGTGGCCTCACCTGCCGAAGCAGTTCTTGCTGTTTCAGCCGCAGCCTCTCCTTCTCCATCTGC
AGTTGCTGCAGTCGCATCTGTTGCTGCTGGTTGGAGTTGCTGCCACCCATGACGCCTCCCTGTGGGCTCT
GGGGAGCCAGGGGTGGTGGCTGTTTCACTGGAGCACTCTGACTGATTCTCTGGTTCATGGCTGANGCCGA
GTTCATNNGGGNTGNNCGGGGGGGGGG
